>Addgene plasmid #105189 | pLN466 (FuGW-S(cMYC)p-mKate2) | addgene full sequence | sequence record 201261 | Addgene NGS Result
CGACGGTATCGATGCGGGGAGGCGGCCCAAAGGGAGATCCGACTCGTCTGAGGGCGAAGGCGAAGACGCG
GAAGAGGCCGCAGAGCCGGCAGCAGGCCGCGGGAAGGAAGGTCCGCTGGATTGAGGGCCGAAGGGACGTA
GCAGAAGGACGTCCCGCGCAGAATCCAGGTGGCAACACAGGCGAGCAGCCAAGGAAAGGACGATGATTTC
CCCGACAACACCACGGAATTGTCAGTGCCCAACAGCCGAGCCCCTGTCCAGCAGCGGGCAAGGCAGGCGG
CGATGAGTTCCGCCGTGGCAATAGGGAGGGGGAAAGCGAAAGTCCCGGAAAGGAGCTGACAGGTGGTGGC
AATGCCCCAACCAGTGGGGGTTGCGTCAGCAAACACAGTGCACACCACGCCACGTTGCCTGACAACGGGC
CACAACTCCTCATAAAGAGACAGCAACCAGGATTTATACAAGGAGGAGAAAATGAAAGCCATACGGGAAG
CAATAGCATGATACAAAGGCATTAAAGCAGCGTATCCACATAGCGTAAAAGGAGCAACATAGTTAAGAAT
ACCAGTCAATCTTTCACAAATTTTGTAATCCAGAGGTTGATTATCGATAAGCTTGATATCGCGGCCGCCC
TGCACCTGCAGTCCGCCACGTGCGCGACAGTCCGCCACGTGCGCGACTGGTCCGCCACGTGCGCGACCGT
CCGCCACGTGCGCGACCGGTCCGCCACGTGCGCGACCGTCCGCCACGTGCGCGACGTGTCCGCCACGTGC
GCGCCAGACGCTAGCGGGGGGCTATAAAAGGGGGTGGGGGCGTTCGTCCTCACTCTAGATCTGCGATCTA
AGTAAGCTTGGCATTCCGGTACTGTTGGTAAACCAGCTCGCCACCATGGTGTCTAAGGGCGAAGAGCTGA
TTAAGGAGAACATGCACATGAAGCTGTACATGGAGGGCACCGTGAACAACCACCACTTCAAGTGCACATC
CGAGGGCGAAGGCAAGCCCTACGAGGGCACCCAGACCATGAGAATCAAGGTGGTCGAGGGCGGCCCTCTC
CCCTTCGCCTTCGACATCCTGGCTACCAGCTTCATGTACGGCAGCAAAACCTTCATCAACCACACCCAGG
GCATCCCCGACTTCTTTAAGCAGTCCTTCCCTGAGGGCTTCACATGGGAGAGAGTCACCACATACGAAGA
CGGGGGCGTGCTGACCGCTACCCAGGACACCAGCCTCCAGGACGGCTGCCTCATCTACAACGTCAAGATC
AGAGGGGTGAACTTCCCATCCAACGGCCCTGTGATGCAGAAGAAAACACTCGGCTGGGAGGCCTCCACCG
AGATGCTGTACCCCGCTGACGGCGGCCTGGAAGGCAGAAGCGACATGGCCCTGAAGCTCGTGGGCGGGGG
CCACCTGATCTGCAACTTGAAGACCACATACAGATCCAAGAAACCCGCTAAGAACCTCAAGATGCCCGGC
GTCTACTATGTGGACAGAAGACTGGAAAGAATCAAGGAGGCCGACAAAGAGACCTACGTCGAGCAGCACG
AGGTGGCTGTGGCCAGATACTGCGACCTCCCTAGCAAACTGGGGCACAAACTTAATTGATAAACCGGTTG
CAGTCCCGGGTAAGCGGGACTCTGGGGTTCGAAATGACCGACCAAGCATTAACCAAACTGGATCTCTGCT
GTCCCTGTAATAAACCCGAAAATTTTGAATTTTTGTAATTTGTTTTTGTAATTCTTTAGTTTGTATGTCT
GTTGCTATTATGTCTACTATTCTTTCCCCTGCACTGTACCCCCCAATCCCCCCTTTTCTTTTAAAATTGT
GGATGAATACTGCCATTTGTCTGCAGAATTGGCGCACGCAGTGCCGATCCGTTCACTAATCGAATGGATC
TGTCTCTGTCTCTCTCTCCACCTTCTTCTTCTATTCCTTCGGGCCTGTCGGGTCCCCTCGGGGTTGGGAG
GTGGGTCTGAAACGATAATGGTGAATATCCCTGCCTAACTCTATTCACTATAGAAAGTACAGCAAAAACT
ATTCTTAAACCTACCAAGCCTCCTACTATCATTATGAATAATTTTATATACCACAGCCAATTTGTTATGT
TAAACCAATTCCACAAACTTGCCCATTTATCTAATTCCAATAATTCTTGTTCATTCTTTTCTTGCTGGTT
TTGCGATTCTTCAATTAAGGAGTGTATTAAGCTTGTGTAATTGTTAATTTCTCTGTCCCACTCCATCCAG
GTCGTGTGATTCCAAATCTGTTCCAGAGATTTATTACTCCAACTAGCATTCCAAGGCACAGCAGTGGTGC
AAATGAGTTTTCCAGAGCAACCCCAAATCCCCAGGAGCTGTTGATCCTTTAGGTATCTTTCCACAGCCAG
GATTCTTGCCTGGAGCTGCTTGATGCCCCAGACTGTGAGTTGCAACAGATGCTGTTGCGCCTCAATAGCC
CTCAGCAAATTGTTCTGCTGCTGCACTATACCAGACAATAATTGTCTGGCCTGTACCGTCAGCGTCATTG
ACGCTGCGCCCATAGTGCTTCCTGCTGCTCCCAAGAACCCAAGGAACAAAGCTCCTATTCCCACTGCTCT
TTTTTCTCTCTGCACCACTCTTCTCTTTGCCTTGGTGGGTGCTACTCCTAATGGTTCAATTTTTACTACT
TTATATTTATATAATTCACTTCTCCAATTGTCCCTCATATCTCCTCCTCCAGGTCTGAAGATCAGCGGCC
GCTTGCTGTGCGGTGGTCTTACTTTTGTTTTGCTCTTCCTCTATCTTGTCTAAAGCTTCCTTGGTGTCTT
TTATCTCTATCCTTTGATGCACACAATAGAGGGTTGCTACTGTATTATATAATGATCTAAGTTCTTCTGA
TCCTGTCTGAAGGGATGGTTGTAGCTGTCCCAGTATTTGTCTACAGCCTTCTGATGTTTCTAACAGGCCA
GGATTAACTGCGAATCGTTCTAGCTCCCTGCTTGCCCATACTATATGTTTTAATTTATATTTTTTCTTTC
CCCCTGGCCTTAACCGAATTTTTTCCCATCGCGATCTAATTCTCCCCCGCTTAATACTGACGCTCTCGCA
CCCATCTCTCTCCTTCTAGCCTCCGCTAGTCAAAATTTTTGGCGTACTCACCAGTCGCCGCCCCTCGCCT
CTTGCCGTGCGCGCTTCAGCAAGCCGAGTCCTGCGTCGAGAGAGCTCCTCTGGTTTCCCTTTCGCTTTCA
AGTCCCTGTTCGGGCGCCACTGCTAGAGATTTTCCACACTGACTAAAAGGGTCTGAGGGATCTCTAGTTA
CCAGAGTCACACAACAGACGGGCACACACTACTTGAAGCACTCAAGGCAAGCTTTATTGAGGCTTAAGCA
GTGGGTTCCCTAGTTAGCCAGAGAGCTCCCAGGCTCAGATCTGGTCTAACCAGAGAGACCCAGTACAGGC
AAAACGCGCTGCTTATATAGACCTCCCACCGTACACGCCTACCGCCCATTTGCGTCAATGGGGCGGAGTT
GTTACGACATTTTGGAAAGTCCCGTTGATTTTGGTGCCAAAACAAACTCCCATTGACGTCAATGGGGTGG
AGACTTGGAAATCCCCGTGAGTCAAACCGCTATCCACGCCCATTGATGTACTGCCAAAACCGCATCACCA
TGGTAATAGCGATGACTAATACGTAGATGTACTGCCAAGTAGGAAAGTCCCATAAGGTCATGTACTGGGC
ATAATGCCAGGCGGGCCATTTACCGTCATTGACGTCAATAGGGGGCGTACTTGGCATATGATACACTTGA
TGTACTGCCAAGTGGGCAGTTTACCGTAAATACTCCACCCATTGACGTCAATGGAAAGTCCCTATTGGCG
TTACTATGGGAACATACGTCATTATTGACGTCAATGGGCGGGGGTCGTTGGGCGGTCAGCCAGGCGGGCC
ATTTACCGTAAGTTATGTAACGCGGAACTCCATATATGGGCTATGAACTAATGACCCCGTAATTGATTAC
TATTAATAACTAGTCAATAATCAATGTCAACGCGTATATCTGGCCCGTACATCGCGAAGCAGCGCAAAAC
GCCTAACCCTAAGCAGATTCTTCATGCAATTGTCGGTCAAGCCTTGCCTTGTTGTAGCTTAAATTTTGCT
CGCGCACTACTCAGCGACCTCCAACACACAAGCAGGGAGCAGATACTGGCTTAACTATGCGGCATCAGAG
CAGATTGTACTGAGAGTGCACCATAGGGGATCGGGAGATCTCCCGATCCGTCGACGTCAGGTGGCACTTT
TCGGGGAAATGTGCGCGGAACCCCTATTTGTTTATTTTTCTAAATACATTCAAATATGTATCCGCTCATG
AGACAATAACCCTGATAAATGCTTCAATAATATTGAAAAAGGAAGAGTATGAGTATTCAACATTTCCGTG
TCGCCCTTATTCCCTTTTTTGCGGCATTTTGCCTTCCTGTTTTTGCTCACCCAGAAACGCTGGTGAAAGT
AAAAGATGCTGAAGATCAGTTGGGTGCACGAGTGGGTTACATCGAACTGGATCTCAACAGCGGTAAGATC
CTTGAGAGTTTTCGCCCCGAAGAACGTTTTCCAATGATGAGCACTTTTAAAGTTCTGCTATGTGGCGCGG
TATTATCCCGTATTGACGCCGGGCAAGAGCAACTCGGTCGCCGCATACACTATTCTCAGAATGACTTGGT
TGAGTACTCACCAGTCACAGAAAAGCATCTTACGGATGGCATGACAGTAAGAGAATTATGCAGTGCTGCC
ATAACCATGAGTGATAACACTGCGGCCAACTTACTTCTGACAACGATCGGAGGACCGAAGGAGCTAACCG
CTTTTTTGCACAACATGGGGGATCATGTAACTCGCCTTGATCGTTGGGAACCGGAGCTGAATGAAGCCAT
ACCAAACGACGAGCGTGACACCACGATGCCTGTAGCAATGGCAACAACGTTGCGCAAACTATTAACTGGC
GAACTACTTACTCTAGCTTCCCGGCAACAATTAATAGACTGGATGGAGGCGGATAAAGTTGCAGGACCAC
TTCTGCGCTCGGCCCTTCCGGCTGGCTGGTTTATTGCTGATAAATCTGGAGCCGGTGAGCGTGGGTCTCG
CGGTATCATTGCAGCACTGGGGCCAGATGGTAAGCCCTCCCGTATCGTAGTTATCTACACGACGGGGAGT
CAGGCAACTATGGATGAACGAAATAGACAGATCGCTGAGATAGGTGCCTCACTGATTAAGCATTGGTAAC
TGTCAGACCAAGTTTACTCATATATACTTTAGATTGATTTAAAACTTCATTTTTAATTTAAAAGGATCTA
GGTGAAGATCCTTTTTGATAATCTCATGACCAAAATCCCTTAACGTGAGTTTTCGTTCCACTGAGCGTCA
GACCCCGTAGAAAAGATCAAAGGATCTTCTTGAGATCCTTTTTTTCTGCGCGTAATCTGCTGCTTGCAAA
CAAAAAAACCACCGCTACCAGCGGTGGTTTGTTTGCCGGATCAAGAGCTACCAACTCTTTTTCCGAAGGT
AACTGGCTTCAGCAGAGCGCAGATACCAAATACTGTTCTTCTAGTGTAGCCGTAGTTAGGCCACCACTTC
AAGAACTCTGTAGCACCGCCTACATACCTCGCTCTGCTAATCCTGTTACCAGTGGCTGCTGCCAGTGGCG
ATAAGTCGTGTCTTACCGGGTTGGACTCAAGACGATAGTTACCGGATAAGGCGCAGCGGTCGGGCTGAAC
GGGGGGTTCGTGCACACAGCCCAGCTTGGAGCGAACGACCTACACCGAACTGAGATACCTACAGCGTGAG
CTATGAGAAAGCGCCACGCTTCCCGAAGGGAGAAAGGCGGACAGGTATCCGGTAAGCGGCAGGGTCGGAA
CAGGAGAGCGCACGAGGGAGCTTCCAGGGGGAAACGCCTGGTATCTTTATAGTCCTGTCGGGTTTCGCCA
CCTCTGACTTGAGCGTCGATTTTTGTGATGCTCGTCAGGGGGGCGGAGCCTATGGAAAAACGCCAGCAAC
GCGGCCTTTTTACGGTTCCTGGCCTTTTGCTGGCCTTTTGCTCACATGTTCTTTCCTGCGTTATCCCCTG
ATTCTGTGGATAACCGTATTACCGCCTTTGAGTGAGCTGATACCGCTCGCCGCAGCCGAACGACCGAGCG
CAGCGAGTCAGTGAGCGAGGAAGCGGAAGAGCGCCCAATACGCAAACCGCCTCTCCCCGCGCGTTGGCCG
ATTCATTAATGCAGCTGGCACGACAGGTTTCCCGACTGGAAAGCGGGCAGTGAGCGCAACGCAATTAATG
TGAGTTAGCTCACTCATTAGGCACCCCAGGCTTTACACTTTATGCTTCCGGCTCGTATGTTGTGTGGAAT
TGTGAGCGGATAACAATTTCACACAGGAAACAGCTATGACCATGATTACGCCAAGCTCTAGCTAGAGGTC
GACGGTATACAGACATGATAAGATACATTGATGAGTTTGGACAAACCACAACTAGAATGCAGTGAAAAAA
ATGCTTTATTTGTGAAATTTGTGATGCTATTGCTTTATTTGTAACCATTATAAGCTGCAATAAACAAGTT
GGGGTGGGCGAAGAACTCCAGCATGAGATCCCCGCGCTGGAGGATCATCCAGCCGGCGTCCCGGAAAACG
ATTCCGAAGCCCAACCTTTCATAGAAGGCGGCGGTGGAATCGAAATCTCGTAGCACGTGTCAGTCCTGCT
CCTCGGCCACGAAGTGCACGCAGTTGCCGGCCGGGTCGCGCAGGGCGAACTCCCGCCCCCACGGCTGCTC
GCCGATCTCGGTCATGGCCGGCCCGGAGGCGTCCCGGAAGTTCGTGGACACGACCTCCGACCACTCGGCG
TACAGCTCGTCCAGGCCGCGCACCCACACCCAGGCCAGGGTGTTGTCCGGCACCACCTGGTCCTGGACCG
CGCTGATGAACAGGGTCACGTCGTCCCGGACCACACCGGCGAAGTCGTCCTCCACGAAGTCCCGGGAGAA
CCCGAGCCGGTCGGTCCAGAACTCGACCGCTCCGGCGACGTCGCGCGCGGTGAGCACCGGAACGGCACTG
GTCAACTTGGCCATGGTTTAGTTCCTCACCTTGTCGTATTATACTATGCCGATATACTATGCCGATGATT
AATTGTCAACACGTGCTGATCAGATCCGAAAATGGATATACAAGCTCCCGGGAGCTTTTTGCAAAAGCCT
AGGCCTCCAAAAAAGCCTCCTCACTACTTCTGGAATAGCTCAGAGGCAGAGGCGGCCTCGGCCTCTGCAT
AAATAAAAAAAATTAGTCAGCCATGGGGCGGAGAATGGGCGGAACTGGGCGGAGTTAGGGGCGGGATGGG
CGGAGTTAGGGGCGGGACTATGGTTGCTGACTAATTGAGATGCATGCTTTGCATACTTCTGCCTGCTGGG
GAGCCTGGGGACTTTCCACACCTGGTTGCTGACTAATTGAGATGCATGCTTTGCATACTTCTGCCTGCTG
GGGAGCCTGGGGACTTTCCACACCCTAACTGACACACATTCCACAGAATTAATTCGCGTTAAATTTTTGT
TAAATCAGCTCATTTTTTAACCAATAGGCCGAAATCGGCAAAATCCCTTATAAATCAAAAGAATAGACCG
AGATAGGGT
[37 nt withheld, positions 7640-7676]
AAAGAACGTGGACTCCAACGTCAAAGG
[49 nt withheld, positions 7704-7752]
T
[91 nt withheld, positions 7754-7844]
G
[124 nt withheld, positions 7846-7969]
GGGGATACCCCCTAGAGCCCCAGCTGGTTCTTTCCGCCTCAGAAGCCATAGAGCCCACCGCATCCCCAGC
ATGCCTGCTATTGTCTTCCCAATCCTCCCCCTTGCTGTCCTGCCCCACCCCACCCCCCAGAATAGAATGA
CACCTACTCAGACAATGCGATGCAATTTCCTCATTTTATTAGGAAAGGACAGTGGGAGTGGCACCTTCCA
GGGTCAAGGAAGGCACGGGGGAGGGGCAAACAACAGATGGCTGGCAACTAGAAGGCACAGTCGAGGCTGA
TCAGCGGGTTTAAACGGGCCCTGCTAGAGATTTTCCACACTGACTAAAAGGGTCTGAGGGATCTCTAGTT
ACCAGAGTCACACAACAGACGGGCACACACTACTTGAAGCACTCAAGGCAAGCTTTATTGAGGCTTAAGC
AGTGGGTTCCCTAGTTAGCCAGAGAGCTCCCAGGCTCAGATCTGGTCTAACCAGAGAGACCCAGTACAGT
CCGGATGCAGCTCTCGGGCCATGTGATGAAATGCTAGGCGGCTGTCAAACCTCCACTCTAATACTTCTCT
CTCCGGGTCATCCATCCCATGCAGGCTCACAGGGTGTAACAAGCGGGTGTTCTCTCCTTCATTGGCTTCT
TCTACCTTCTCTTGCTCAACTGGTACTAGCTTGTAGCACCATCCAAAGGTCAGTGGATATCTGATCCCTG
GCCCTGGTGTGTAGTTCTGCCAATCAGGGAAGTAGCCTTGTGTGTGGTAGATCCACAGATCAAGGATATC
TTGTCTTCGTTGGGAGTGAATTAGCCCTTCCAGTCCCCCCTTTTCTTTTAAAAAGTGGCTAAGATCTACA
GCTGCCTTGTAAGTCATTGGTCTTAAAGGTACCTGAGGTGTGACTGGAAAACCCACCTCCTCCTCCTCTT
GTGCTTCTAGCCAGGCACAATCAGCATTGGTAGCTGCTGTATTGCTACTTGTGATTGCTCCATGTTTTTC
TAGGTCTCGAGGT
Features (pLannotate 1.2.2; 29 found; start..end, strand, type, name):
     14..602     -  misc_feature   WPRE: woodchuck hepatitis virus posttranscriptional regulatory element
    602..621     -  misc_feature   MCS (fragment): pBluescript multiple cloning site
    886..1599    +  CDS            TagRFP: monomeric derivative of red fluorescent protein from Entacmaea quadricolor (Merzlyak et al., 2007) mammalian codon-optimized
   1699..1816    -  misc_feature   cPPT/CTS: central polypurine tract and central termination sequence of HIV-1
   1866..1966    -  CDS            Rev (fragment): human immunodeficiency virus 1 (HIV-1) Rev protein; rev; enhances nuclear export of unspliced and incompletely spliced viral mRNAs
   2343..2576    -  misc_feature   RRE: The Rev response element (RRE) of HIV-1 allows for Rev-dependent mRNA export from the nucleus to the cytoplasm.
   2722..3085    -  CDS            HIV-1 gag (fragment): gag protein from human immunodeficiency virus 1; gag
   3069..3194    -  misc_feature   HIV-1 Ψ: packaging signal of human immunodeficiency virus type 1
   3241..3421    -  LTR            5' LTR (truncated): truncated 5' long terminal repeat (LTR) from HIV-1
   3439..3638    -  promoter       CMV promoter: human cytomegalovirus (CMV) immediate early promoter
   3639..4018    -  enhancer       CMV enhancer: human cytomegalovirus immediate early enhancer
   4173..4225    +  misc_feature   bom (fragment): basis of mobility region from pBR322
   4284..4388    +  promoter       AmpR promoter: bla
   4389..5249    +  CDS            AmpR: β-lactamase; bla; confers resistance to ampicillin, carbenicillin, and related antibiotics
   5420..6008    +  rep_origin     ori: high-copy-number ColE1/pMB1/pBR322/pUC origin of replication
   6191..6283    +  CDS            lacI (fragment): lac repressor; lacI; The lac repressor binds to the lac operator to inhibit transcription in E. coli. This inhibition can be relieved by adding lactose or isopropyl-β-D-thiogalactopyranoside (IPTG).
   6296..6317    +  protein_bind   CAP binding site: CAP binding activates transcription in the presence of cAMP. E. coli catabolite activator protein
   6332..6362    +  promoter       lac promoter: promoter for the E. coli lac operon
   6370..6386    +  protein_bind   lac operator: The lac repressor binds to the lac operator to inhibit transcription in E. coli. This inhibition can be relieved by adding lactose or isopropyl-β-D-thiogalactopyranoside (IPTG). lac repressor encoded by lacI
   6459..6580    -  polyA_signal   SV40 poly(A) signal: SV40 polyadenylation signal
   6575..6700    -  CDS            ble (fragment): BLE_KLEPN - Experimental evidence at protein level: Swiss-Prot protein existence level 1. Binding protein with a strong affinity to the bleomycin family of antibiotics. Binds to CL990; an antimitotic-antibiotic compound. From Klebsiella pneumoniae.
   6710..7084    -  CDS            BleoR: antibiotic-binding protein; Sh ble from Streptoalloteichus hindustanus; confers resistance to bleomycin, phleomycin, and Zeocin™
   7103..7150    -  promoter       EM7 promoter: synthetic bacterial promoter&nbsp
   7198..7527    -  promoter       SV40 promoter: SV40 enhancer and early promoter
   7541..7969    -  rep_origin     f1 ori (sequence partly withheld): f1 bacteriophage origin of replication; arrow indicates direction of (+) strand synthesis
   7990..8011    -  promoter       SV40 promoter (fragment): SV40 enhancer and early promoter
   8015..8239    -  polyA_signal   bGH poly(A) signal: bovine growth hormone polyadenylation signal
   8271..8451    -  LTR            5' LTR (truncated): truncated 5' long terminal repeat (LTR) from HIV-1
   8458..77      -  CDS            nef (fragment) (across the origin): NEF_HV1H2 - Experimental evidence at protein level: Swiss-Prot protein existence level 1. Extracellular Nef protein targets CD4(+) T-lymphocytes for apoptosis by interacting with CXCR4 surface receptors. From Human immunodeficiency virus type 1 group M subtype B (isolate HXB2) (HIV-1).
