[The description below was written by a language model from this plasmid's Addgene catalogue record and pLannotate feature annotations shown in this document.]
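Description:
pLN466 (FuGW-S(cMYC)p-mKate2) is a lentiviral transfer plasmid built on the FUGW backbone, designed for mammalian expression and synthetic-biology applications. In bacteria it is maintained through a high-copy ColE1/pUC-type origin and selected with ampicillin via the bla gene. An f1 origin and an SV40/EM7-driven bleomycin/Zeocin resistance cassette also sit in the backbone, outside the viral genome. The HIV-1-derived portion is arranged in the usual third-generation style. A CMV enhancer/promoter is fused to a truncated 5' LTR to drive genomic RNA production in packaging cells, followed by the Ψ packaging signal with a gag fragment, the RRE for Rev-dependent nuclear export, and the cPPT/CTS. After the payload come WPRE, which enhances transcript expression, and a truncated 3' LTR followed by a bGH polyadenylation signal.

The payload is a synthetic promoter, S(cMYC)p, driving the far-red fluorescent protein mKate2, so that fluorescence serves as a readout of promoter activity. The automated annotation labels the reporter open reading frame as TagRFP, which is consistent with mKate2 being a related Entacmaea quadricolor-derived protein. The synthetic promoter itself is not annotated in the feature table, and its composition is not described in the record. Notably, the reporter CDS is annotated on the strand opposite to the lentiviral elements, which suggests the cassette is oriented antisense to the viral genome, although the record does not comment on this. The associated work concerns RNA-based immunomodulatory gene circuits for cancer immunotherapy. The construct therefore appears suited to stable delivery of a promoter-activity reporter into mammalian cells, for example to characterise how the synthetic promoter behaves in different cell types.
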