Addgene plasmid #105189: pLN466 (FuGW-S(cMYC)p-mKate2)
Purpose: synthetic promoter cMYC drives mKate2 expression
Depositing lab: Timothy Lu. Depositing organization: Massachusetts Institute of Technology. Publication: Synthetic RNA-Based Immunomodulatory Gene Circuits for Cancer Immunotherapy. Nissim L, Wu MR, Pery E, Binder-Nissim A, Suzuki HI, Stupp D, Wehrspaun C, Tabach Y, Sharp PA, Lu TK. Cell. 2017 Nov 16;171(5):1138-1150.e15. doi: 10.1016/j.cell.2017.09.049. Epub 2017 Oct 19. PubMed 29056342.
Backbone
  Vector backbone: FUGW
  Vector type: Mammalian Expression, Lentiviral, Synthetic Biology
Growth in bacteria
  Bacterial resistance: Ampicillin, 100 μg/mL
  Growth temperature: 37°C
  Growth strain: NEB Stable
  Copy number: Unknown
Gene/Insert
  Gene/Insert name: S(cMYC)p-mKate2
  Species: Synthetic
Terms and licenses: Academic/Nonprofit Terms; Industry Terms: Not Available to Industry
How to cite: pLN466 (FuGW-S(cMYC)p-mKate2) was a gift from Timothy Lu (Addgene plasmid # 105189 ; http://n2t.net/addgene:105189 ; RRID:Addgene_105189)
